>Addgene plasmid #242794 | pAAV-BD-hSynTet-TRE-DIO-mNeonGreen-SunTag | addgene full sequence | sequence record 486967 | Addgene NGS Result
TGGGTGCACGAGTGGGTTACATCGAACTGGATCTCAACAGCGGTAAGATCCTTGAGAGTTTTCGCCCCGA
AGAACGTTTTCCAATGATGAGCACTTTTAAAGTTCTGCTATGTGGCGCGGTATTATCCCGTATTGACGCC
GGGCAAGAGCAACTCGGTCGCCGCATACACTATTCTCAGAATGACTTGGTTGAGTACTCACCAGTCACAG
AAAAGCATCTTACGGATGGCATGACAGTAAGAGAATTATGCAGTGCTGCCATAACCATGAGTGATAACAC
TGCGGCCAACTTACTTCTGACAACGATCGGAGGACCGAAGGAGCTAACCGCTTTTTTGCACAACATGGGG
GATCATGTAACTCGCCTTGATCGTTGGGAACCGGAGCTGAATGAAGCCATACCAAACGACGAGCGTGACA
CCACGATGCCTGTAGCAATGGCAACAACGTTGCGCAAACTATTAACTGGCGAACTACTTACTCTAGCTTC
CCGGCAACAATTAATAGACTGGATGGAGGCGGATAAAGTTGCAGGACCACTTCTGCGCTCGGCCCTTCCG
GCTGGCTGGTTTATTGCTGATAAATCTGGAGCCGGTGAGCGTGGGTCTCGCGGTATCATTGCAGCACTGG
GGCCAGATGGTAAGCCCTCCCGTATCGTAGTTATCTACACGACGGGGAGTCAGGCAACTATGGATGAACG
AAATAGACAGATCGCTGAGATAGGTGCCTCACTGATTAAGCATTGGTAACTGTCAGACCAAGTTTACTCA
TATATACTTTAGATTGATTTAAAACTTCATTTTTAATTTAAAAGGATCTAGGTGAAGATCCTTTTTGATA
ATCTCATGACCAAAATCCCTTAACGTGAGTTTTCGTTCCACTGAGCGTCAGACCCCGTAGAAAAGATCAA
AGGATCTTCTTGAGATCCTTTTTTTCTGCGCGTAATCTGCTGCTTGCAAACAAAAAAACCACCGCTACCA
GCGGTGGTTTGTTTGCCGGATCAAGAGCTACCAACTCTTTTTCCGAAGGTAACTGGCTTCAGCAGAGCGC
AGATACCAAATACTGTTCTTCTAGTGTAGCCGTAGTTAGGCCACCACTTCAAGAACTCTGTAGCACCGCC
TACATACCTCGCTCTGCTAATCCTGTTACCAGTGGCTGCTGCCAGTGGCGATAAGTCGTGTCTTACCGGG
TTGGACTCAAGACGATAGTTACCGGATAAGGCGCAGCGGTCGGGCTGAACGGGGGGTTCGTGCACACAGC
CCAGCTTGGAGCGAACGACCTACACCGAACTGAGATACCTACAGCGTGAGCTATGAGAAAGCGCCACGCT
TCCCGAAGGGAGAAAGGCGGACAGGTATCCGGTAAGCGGCAGGGTCGGAACAGGAGAGCGCACGAGGGAG
CTTCCAGGGGGAAACGCCTGGTATCTTTATAGTCCTGTCGGGTTTCGCCACCTCTGACTTGAGCGTCGAT
TTTTGTGATGCTCGTCAGGGGGGCGGAGCCTATGGAAAAACGCCAGCAACGCGGCCTTTTTACGGTTCCT
GGCCTTTTGCTGGCCTTTTGCTCACATGTCCTGCAGGCAGCTGCGCGCTCGCTCGCTCACTGAGGCCGCC
CGGGCGTCGGGCGACCTTTGGTCGCCCGGCCTCAGTGAGCGAGCGAGCGCGCAGAGAGGGAGTGGCCAAC
TCCATCACTAGGGGTTCCTGCGGCCGCAAACTTGTTTATTGCAGCTTATAATGGTTACAAATAAAGCAAT
AGCATCACAAATTTCACAAATAAAGCATTTTTTTCACTGCATTCTAGTTGTGGTTTGTCCAAACTCATCA
ATGTATCTTATCATGTCTGAGATCCTTACTTAGTTACCCGGGGAGCATGTCAAGGTCAAAATCGTCAAGA
GCGTCAGCAGGCAGCATATCAAGGTCAAAGTCGTCAAGGGCATCGGCTGGGAGCATGTCTAAGTCAAAAT
CGTCAAGGGCGTCGGCCGGCCCGCCGCTTTCGCACTTTAGCTGTTTCTCCAGGCCACATATGATTAGTTC
CAGGCCGAAAAGGAAGGCAGGTTCGGCTCCCTGATGGTCGAACAGCTCAATTGCTTGTCTCAGAAGTGGG
GGCATAGAATCGGTGGTAGGTGTCTCTCTTTCCTCTTTTGCTACTTGATGCTCCTGATCCTCCAATACGC
AGCCCAGTGTAAAGTGGCCCACGGCGGACAGAGCGTACAGTGCGTTCTCCAGGGAGAAGCCTTGCTGACA
CAGGAACGCGAGCTGATTTTCCAGGGTTTCGTACTGTTTCTCTGTTGGGCGGGTGCCGAGATGCACTTTA
GCCCCGTCGCGATGTGAGAGGAGAGCACAGCGGAATGACTTGGCGTTGTTCCGCAGAAAGTCTTGCCATG
ACTCGCCTTCCAGGGGGCAGAAGTGGGTATGATGCCTGTCCAGCATCTCGATTGCCAGGGCATCGAGCAG
GGCCCGCTTGTTCTTCACGTGCCAGTACAGGGTAGGCTGCTCAACTCCCAGCTTTTGAGCGAGTTTCCTT
GTCGTCAGGCCTTCGATACCGACTTCATTGAGTAATTCCAGAGCAGAGTTTATGACTTTGCTCTTGTCCA
GTCTAGACATGGTGAATTCGATATCAAGCTTATCGATACCGTCCGCCGCAGCGCAGATGGTCGCGCCCGT
GCCCCCCTATCTCGCGCCTCGCGTGGTGCGGTCCGGCTGGGCCGGCGGCGGCGCGGACGCGACCAAGGTG
GCCGGGAAGGGGAGTTTGCGGGGGACCGGCGAGTGACGTCAGCGCGCCTTCAGTGCTGAGGCGGCGGTGG
CGCGCGCCGCCAGGCGGGGGCGAAGGCACTGTCCGCGGTGCTGAAGCTGGCAGTGCGCACGCGCCTCGCC
GCATCCTGTTTCCCCTCCCCCTCTCTGATAGGGGATGCGCAATTTGGGGAATGGGGGTTGGGTGCTTGTC
CAGTGGGTCGGGGTCGGTCGTCAGGTAGGCACCCCCACCCCGCCTCATCCTGGTCCTAAAACCCACTTGC
ACTCATACGCAGGGCCCTCTGCAGTATCAAGTGCCACCTGACGTCTCCCTATCAGTGATAGAGAAGTCGA
CACGTCTCGAGCTCCCTATCAGTGATAGAGAAGGTACGTCTAGAACGTCTCCCTATCAGTGATAGAGAAG
TCGACACGTCTCGAGCTCCCTATCAGTGATAGAGAAGGTACGTCTAGAACGTCTCCCTATCAGTGATAGA
GAAGTCGACACGTCTCGAGCTCCCTATCAGTGATAGAGAAGGTACGTCTAGAACGTCTCCCTATCAGTGA
TAGAGAAGTCGACACGTCTCGAGCTCCCTATCAGTGATAGAGAAGCTACCCCCTATATAAGCAGAGCTCG
TTTAGTGAACCGTCAGATCGCCTGGAGACGCCATCCACGCTGTTTTGACCTCCATAGAAGACACCGGGAC
CGATCCAGCCTGGATCCGGTACCGGATCCTCTAGAGTCGACTCCGGAATAACTTCGTATAGGATACTTTA
TACGAAGTTATGCAGAATGGTAGCTGGATTGTAGCTGCTATTAGCAATATGAAACCTCTTAATAACTTCG
TATAGCATACATTATACGAAGTTATGGCGCGCCTCACTTGTCCAAGGAATTCTTACTTTGATTATCGATA
AGCTTGACCTGGTTGAGTGCATTAGAGCCTCCTGCAGACCAGTCCTACTGAAGAATTCTTACTTCTTCAG
TCTGGCCACCTCGTTCTCCAGGTGGTAGTTCTTGCTCAGCAGCTCCTCGCTGCCGCCCAGCTCGTCCATG
CCCATCACATCGGTAAAGGCCTTTTGCCACTCCTTGAAGTTGAGCTCGGTCTTGGAGTGCTTGAGCTCCG
TCTTACGGAACACGTACATCGGCTGGTTCTTCAGATAGTTAGCCGCCATTGGCTTGGCAAAGGTGTAGGT
GGTCCGCGCAGTGCTCCGGTAGCGCTTGCCATTTCCAGTGGTGTAACTCCACTTAAAGGTACTGATGATG
GTTTTGTCGTTGGGGTAAGTCTTCTTCGACCTGCACCAGTCCGCAGCGGTCAGCGAGTTGGTCATCACAG
GACCGTCAGCAGGGAAACCAGTCCCCTTCACCTGGGCCTCTCCTTTGATGTGGCTTCCCTCGTAGGTGTA
GCGGTAGTTAACAGTAAGGGAGGCACCATCTTCAAACTGCATTGTGCGATGGACTTGGTATCCGGAGCCA
TCTACCATGGCGGCCTGGAAAGGCGACATCCCGTCAGGGTAGGGCAGGTACTGATGGAAGCCATACCCGA
TATGAGGGACCAGAATCCAGGGGGAGAACTGGAGGTCACCCTTGGTGGACTTCAGGTTTAACTCCTCATA
ACCATCATTTGGATTGCCGGTGCCCTGACCCACCATGTCAAAGTCCACACCGTTGATGGAGCCAAAGATG
TGTAACTCATGTGTCGCTGGGAGAGAGGCCATGTTATCCTCCTCGCCCTTGCTCACCATGGTGGCGCTAG
CATAACTTCGTATAAAGTATCCTATACGAAGTTATTTGCCTTAACCCAGAAATTATCACTGTTATTCTTT
AGAATGGTGCAAAGAATAACTTCGTATAATGTATGCTATACGAAGTTATGAATTCGATATCAAGCTTATC
GATAATCAACCTCTGGATTACAAAATTTGTGAAAGATTGACTGGTATTCTTAACTATGTTGCTCCTTTTA
CGCTATGTGGATACGCTGCTTTAATGCCTTTGTATCATGCTATTGCTTCCCGTATGGCTTTCATTTTCTC
CTCCTTGTATAAATCCTGGTTGCTGTCTCTTTATGAGGAGTTGTGGCCCGTTGTCAGGCAACGTGGCGTG
GTGTGCACTGTGTTTGCTGACGCAACCCCCACTGGTTGGGGCATTGCCACCACCTGTCAGCTCCTTTCCG
GGACTTTCGCTTTCCCCCTCCCTATTGCCACGGCGGAACTCATCGCCGCCTGCCTTGCCCGCTGCTGGAC
AGGGGCTCGGCTGTTGGGCACTGACAATTCCGTGGTGTTGTCGGGGAAATCATCGTCCTTTCCTTGGCTG
CTCGCCTATGTTGCCACCTGGATTCTGCGCGGGACGTCCTTCTGCTACGTCCCTTCGGCCCTCAATCCAG
CGGACCTTCCTTCCCGCGGCCTGCTGCCGGCTCTGCGGCCTCTTCCGCGTCTTCGCCTTCGCCCTCAGAC
GAGTCGGATCTCCCTTTGGGCCGCCTCCCCGCATCGATACCGAGCGCTGCTCGAGAGATCTACGGGTGGC
ATCCCTGTGACCCCTCCCCAGTGCCTCTCCTGGCCCTGGAAGTTGCCACTCCAGTGCCCACCAGCCTTGT
CCTAATAAAATTAAGTTGCATCATTTTGTCTGACTAGGTGTCCTTCTATAATATTATGGGGTGGAGGGGG
GTGGTATGGAGCAAGGGGCAAGTTGGGAAGACAACCTGTAGGGCCTGCGGGGTCTATTGGGAACCAAGCT
GGAGTGCAGTGGCACAATCTTGGCTCACTGCAATCTCCGCCTCCTGGGTTCAAGCGATTCTCCTGCCTCA
GCCTCCCGAGTTGTTGGGATTCCAGGCATGCATGACCAGGCTCAGCTAATTTTTGTTTTTTTGGTAGAGA
CGGGGTTTCACCATATTGGCCAGGCTGGTCTCCAACTCCTAATCTCAGGTGATCTACCCACCTTGGCCTC
CCAAATTGCTGGGATTACAGGCGTGAACCACTGCTCCCTTCCCTGTCCTTCTGATTTTGTAGGTAACCAC
GTGCGGACCGAGCGGCCGCAGGAACCCCTAGTGATGGAGTTGGCCACTCCCTCTCTGCGCGCTCGCTCGC
TCACTGAGGCCGGGCGACCAAAGGTCGCCCGACGCCCGGGCTTTGCCCGGGCGGCCTCAGTGAGCGAGCG
AGCGCGCAGCTGCCTGCAGGGGCGCCTGATGCGGTATTTTCTCCTTACGCATCTGTGCGGTATTTCACAC
CGCATA
[95 nt withheld, positions 5957-6051]
T
[46 nt withheld, positions 6053-6098]
C
[141 nt withheld, positions 6100-6240]
CCTTTGACGTTGGAGTCCACGTTCTTT
[37 nt withheld, positions 6268-6304]
ACTCTATCTCGGGCTATTCTTTTGATTTATAAGGGATTTTGCCGATTTCGGTCTATTGGTTAAAAAATGA
GCTGATTTAACAAAAATTTAACGCGAATTTTAACAAAATATTAACGTTTACAATTTTATGGTGCACTCTC
AGTACAATCTGCTCTGATGCCGCATAGTTAAGCCAGCCCCGACACCCGCCAACACCCGCTGACGCGCCCT
GACGGGCTTGTCTGCTCCCGGCATCCGCTTACAGACAAGCTGTGACCGTCTCCGGGAGCTGCATGTGTCA
GAGGTTTTCACCGTCATCACCGAAACGCGCGAGACGAAAGGGCCTCGTGATACGCCTATTTTTATAGGTT
AATGTCATGATAATAATGGTTTCTTAGACGTCAGGTGGCACTTTTCGGGGAAATGTGCGCGGAACCCCTA
TTTGTTTATTTTTCTAAATACATTCAAATATGTATCCGCTCATGAGACAATAACCCTGATAAATGCTTCA
ATAATATTGAAAAAGGAAGAGTATGAGTATTCAACATTTCCGTGTCGCCCTTATTCCCTTTTTTGCGGCA
TTTTGCCTTCCTGTTTTTGCTCACCCAGAAACGCTGGTGAAAGTAAAAGATGCTGAAGATCAGT
Features (pLannotate 1.2.2; 36 found; start..end, strand, type, name):
    920..1508    +  rep_origin     ori: high-copy-number ColE1/pMB1/pBR322/pUC origin of replication
   1581..1608    +  repeat_region  AAV2 ITR (fragment): inverted terminal repeat of adeno-associated virus serotype 2 inverted
   1637..1664    +  repeat_region  AAV2 ITR (fragment): inverted terminal repeat of adeno-associated virus serotype 2 inverted
   1709..1830    +  polyA_signal   SV40 poly(A) signal: SV40 polyadenylation signal
   1863..1973    -  CDS            VP48: 3 tandem repeats of the minimal activation domain of herpes simplex virus VP16 (Cheng et al., 2013)
   1903..2600    -  CDS            rtTA3 (fragment): reverse tetracycline transactivator 3 activates expression from Tet-responsive promoters in the presence of doxycycline
   2604..2633    +  misc_feature   MCS (fragment): pBluescript multiple cloning site
   2634..3013    -  promoter       hSyn promoter (fragment): human synapsin I promoter; confers neuron-specific expression (Kügler et al., 2003)
   3055..3075    +  promoter       tight TRE promoter (fragment): Tet-responsive promoter PTight, consisting of seven tet operator sequences followed by the minimal CMV promoter
   3092..3112    +  promoter       tight TRE promoter (fragment): Tet-responsive promoter PTight, consisting of seven tet operator sequences followed by the minimal CMV promoter
   3129..3149    +  promoter       tight TRE promoter (fragment): Tet-responsive promoter PTight, consisting of seven tet operator sequences followed by the minimal CMV promoter
   3166..3186    +  promoter       tight TRE promoter (fragment): Tet-responsive promoter PTight, consisting of seven tet operator sequences followed by the minimal CMV promoter
   3203..3223    +  promoter       tight TRE promoter (fragment): Tet-responsive promoter PTight, consisting of seven tet operator sequences followed by the minimal CMV promoter
   3240..3260    +  promoter       tight TRE promoter (fragment): Tet-responsive promoter PTight, consisting of seven tet operator sequences followed by the minimal CMV promoter
   3277..3297    +  promoter       tight TRE promoter (fragment): Tet-responsive promoter PTight, consisting of seven tet operator sequences followed by the minimal CMV promoter
   3314..3334    +  promoter       tight TRE promoter (fragment): Tet-responsive promoter PTight, consisting of seven tet operator sequences followed by the minimal CMV promoter
   3342..3387    +  promoter       TRE3GV promoter (fragment): 3rd-generation Tet-responsive promoter that can be activated by binding of Tet-On® 3G, optimized for retroviral and lentiviral vectors
   3454..3471    +  misc_feature   MCS (fragment): pUC18/19 multiple cloning site
   3478..3511    +  protein_bind   lox2272: Cre-mediated recombination occurs in the 8-bp core sequence (GGATACTT). lox2272 sites are compatible with each other, but incompatible with loxP or loxN sites (Lee and Saito, 1988). Cre recombinase
   3512..3561    -  intron         β-globin intron (fragment): internally truncated intron from human β-globin
   3562..3595    +  protein_bind   loxP: Cre-mediated recombination occurs in the 8-bp core sequence (GCATACAT). Cre recombinase
   3702..3758    -  CDS            GCN4 (fragment): GCN4_YEAST - Also known as AAS101 From Saccharomyces cerevisiae (strain ATCC 204508 / S288c) (Baker's yeast).
   3768..4469    -  CDS            mNeonGreen: mNeonGreen is a basic (constitutively fluorescent) green/yellow fluorescent protein published in 2013, derived from Branchiostoma lanceolatum. It is reported to be a very rapidly-maturing monomer with moderate acid sensitivity.
   4482..4515    -  protein_bind   lox2272: Cre-mediated recombination occurs in the 8-bp core sequence (GGATACTT). lox2272 sites are compatible with each other, but incompatible with loxP or loxN sites (Lee and Saito, 1988). Cre recombinase
   4516..4565    -  intron         β-globin intron (fragment): internally truncated intron from human β-globin
   4566..4599    -  protein_bind   loxP: Cre-mediated recombination occurs in the 8-bp core sequence (GCATACAT). Cre recombinase
   4600..4624    +  misc_feature   MCS (fragment): pBluescript multiple cloning site
   4624..5212    +  misc_feature   WPRE: woodchuck hepatitis virus posttranscriptional regulatory element
   5244..5720    +  polyA_signal   hGH poly(A) signal: human growth hormone polyadenylation signal
   5760..5900    +  repeat_region  AAV2 ITR: inverted terminal repeat of adeno-associated virus serotype 2 inverted
   5905..5956    -  misc_feature   bom (fragment): basis of mobility region from pBR322
   5975..6430    +  rep_origin     f1 ori (sequence partly withheld): f1 bacteriophage origin of replication; arrow indicates direction of (+) strand synthesis
   6431..6480    -  misc_feature   bom (fragment): basis of mobility region from pBR322
   6582..6617    -  CDS            rop (fragment): Rop protein, which maintains plasmids at low copy number; rop
   6712..6816    +  promoter       AmpR promoter: bla
   6817..749     +  CDS            AmpR (across the origin): β-lactamase; bla; confers resistance to ampicillin, carbenicillin, and related antibiotics
