[The description below was written by a language model from this plasmid's Addgene catalogue record and pLannotate feature annotations shown in this document.]
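Description:
pAAV-BD-hSynTet-TRE-DIO-mNeonGreen-SunTag is an AAV transfer plasmid built on the pAAV-CAG-GFP backbone. It carries two divergent expression units between AAV2 inverted terminal repeats, so that both can be packaged into a single recombinant AAV genome. In bacteria it is maintained through a high-copy ColE1/pUC-type origin and selected with ampicillin via the β-lactamase gene. An f1 phage origin is also present in the backbone. In the annotation, the right-hand ITR is called in full, whereas the left-hand one is detected only as short fragments.

One unit, reading on the minus strand, uses the neuron-specific human synapsin I promoter to drive tTA-Advanced, and it terminates at an SV40 polyadenylation signal. The annotation software labels this coding region as an rtTA3 fragment with VP16 minimal activation domain repeats, which reflects sequence similarity among Tet transactivators; the catalogue entry identifies it as tTA. Immediately adjacent and facing the opposite way is a Tet-responsive promoter, made of repeated tet operator elements with a minimal promoter. It is followed by a double-floxed inverted (DIO/FLEX) cassette bounded by paired lox2272 and loxP sites. Inside this cassette, mNeonGreen with a C-terminal SunTag (a GCN4-derived peptide epitope) lies in antisense orientation. A WPRE and an hGH polyadenylation signal downstream enhance transcript stability and processing.

Reporter expression therefore needs two conditions. Cre must invert and lock the cassette into the sense orientation, and tTA made in synapsin-expressing neurons must activate the TRE, giving amplified expression that should in principle be suppressible by doxycycline. The construct suits strong, Cre-dependent labelling of neurons with a fluorescent protein that carries an antibody-detectable epitope tag.
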