Addgene plasmid #242794: pAAV-BD-hSynTet-TRE-DIO-mNeonGreen-SunTag
Purpose: Bidirectional AAV transfer plasmid expressing hSyn-tTA and TRE-FLEX-mNeonGreen-SunTag in the other direction.
Depositing lab: Andrew Payne. Depositing organization: E11 Bio, Convergent Research.
Backbone
  Vector backbone: pAAV-CAG-GFP (Addgene Plasmid 37825)
  Backbone manufacturer: Edward Boyden
  Vector type: AAV
Growth in bacteria
  Bacterial resistance: Ampicillin, 100 μg/mL
  Growth temperature: 30°C
  Growth strain: NEB Stable
  Copy number: High Copy
Gene/Insert 1
  Gene/Insert name: mNeonGreen
  Species: Synthetic
  Promoter: TRE
  Tag / fusion protein: SunTag (C terminal on insert)
  Cloning method: Gibson Cloning
  Sequencing primers: 5′ n/a
Gene/Insert 2
  Gene/Insert name: tTA-Advanced
  Species: Synthetic
  Promoter: hSyn
  Cloning method: Gibson Cloning
  Sequencing primers: 5′ n/a
Terms and licenses: Academic/Nonprofit Terms; Industry Terms: Not Available to Industry
Depositor comments: Please visit https://doi.org/10.1101/2025.09.26.678648 for bioRxiv preprint.
How to cite: pAAV-BD-hSynTet-TRE-DIO-mNeonGreen-SunTag was a gift from Andrew Payne (Addgene plasmid # 242794 ; http://n2t.net/addgene:242794 ; RRID:Addgene_242794)
